>Addgene plasmid #16496 | pBK-CMV Pig3 | addgene partial sequence | sequence record 23114 | CMV-F 5'-CGCAAATGGGCGGTAGGCGTG-3'
NNNNNNNNNNNNNNNGAGCTGGTTTAGTGAACCGTCAGATCCGCTAGCCGCAATTACTGTGAGTTAGCTC
ACTCATTAGGCACCCCAGGCTTTACACTTTATACTTCCGGCTCGTATATTGTGTGGAATTGTGAGCGGAT
AACAATTTCACACAGGAAACAGCTATGACCTTGATTACGCCAAGCTCGAAATTAACCCTCACTAAAGGGA
ACAAAAGCTGGAGCTCGCGCGCCTGCAGGTCGACACTAGTGGATCCAAAGAATTCGGCACGAGCCGGTGG
AGGCAGAGGCAGTCCTGGGGCTCTGGGGCTCGGGCTTTGTCACCGGGACCCGCAGGAGCCAGAACCACTC
GGCGCCGCCTGGTGCATGGGAGGGGAGCCGGGCCAGGAGTAAGTAACTCATACGGGCGCCGGGGACCCGG
GTCGGGCTGGGGGCTTCCAACTCAGAGGGAGTGTGATTTGCCTGATCCTCTTCGGCGTTGTCCTGCTCTG
CCGCATCCAGCCCTGTACCGCCATCCCACTTCCCGCCGTTCCCATCTGTGTTCCGGGTGGGATCGGTCTG
GAGGCGGCCGAGGACTTCCCAGGCAGGAGCTCGGGGCGGAGGCCGGGTCCGCGGCAGACCAGGGCAGCGA
GGCGCTGGCCGGCAGGGNNNNNGGGGGNNCNNNNCNNNNNNNTGGGCNNNNNCCGCGAGGATACAGCGGC
CCCCTGCCCCTGTCCTGTCCTGCCCTGCCCTGTCCCTGTCCTGCCCTGCCCTGCCCTGTCCTGTCCTGCC
CTGCCCTGCCCTGTGTCCTCAGACAATATGTTAGNCC
