[The description below was written by a language model from this plasmid's Addgene catalogue record.]
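Description:
pBK-CMV Pig3 is a mammalian expression plasmid built on the commercial pBK-CMV backbone (about 4.5 kb without insert), carrying a roughly 1.7 kb human Pig3 insert. Pig3 corresponds to the gene TP53I3 (tumor protein p53 inducible protein 3). The insert was placed by restriction cloning between EcoRI at the 5′ end and XhoI at the 3′ end, and both sites remain intact, so the fragment can be excised or transferred to another vector. The record does not list a promoter explicitly, but the backbone name and the use of a CMV forward primer for 5′ sequencing indicate that the insert sits downstream of the cytomegalovirus immediate-early promoter, which gives strong constitutive transcription in many mammalian cell types. No epitope tags, fusion partners or reporters are recorded, and the record does not say whether the 1.7 kb insert is only the coding region or a cDNA that includes untranslated sequence.

In bacteria the plasmid is maintained at high copy number under kanamycin selection. In mammalian cells, neomycin resistance allows selection with G418, which makes it possible to enrich transfected populations or derive stable lines as well as carry out transient expression. No feature table accompanies this entry, so details such as the origin of replication, polyadenylation signal and the promoter arrangement driving the resistance marker are not documented here. The construct comes from work proposing a model for p53-induced apoptosis, in which Pig3 was one of the p53-induced genes. It is suited to ectopic expression of human PIG3 in cultured mammalian cells to study its role in p53-dependent responses.
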