Addgene plasmid #16496: pBK-CMV Pig3
Depositing lab: Bert Vogelstein. Depositing organization: Johns Hopkins University and School of Medicine. Publication: A model for p53-induced apoptosis. Polyak K, Xia Y, Zweier JL, Kinzler KW, Vogelstein B. Nature. 1997 Sep 18. 389(6648):300-5. 10.1038/38525 PubMed 9305847.
Backbone
  Vector backbone: pBK-CMV
  Backbone manufacturer: Stratagene
  Backbone size w/o insert (bp): 4500
  Vector type: Mammalian Expression
  Selectable markers: Neomycin (select with G418)
Growth in bacteria
  Bacterial resistance: Kanamycin, 50 μg/mL
  Growth temperature: 37°C
  Growth strain: DH10B
  Copy number: High Copy
Gene/Insert
  Gene/Insert name: Pig3
  Species: H. sapiens (human)
  Insert size (bp): 1700
  Entrez Gene: TP53I3 (a.k.a. PIG3)
  Cloning method: Restriction Enzyme; 5′ cloning site EcoRI (not destroyed); 3′ cloning site XhoI (not destroyed)
  Sequencing primers: 5′ CMV-F
Terms and licenses: Academic/Nonprofit Terms; Industry Terms: Not Available to Industry
How to cite: pBK-CMV Pig3 was a gift from Bert Vogelstein (Addgene plasmid # 16496 ; http://n2t.net/addgene:16496 ; RRID:Addgene_16496)
